>Addgene plasmid #129371 | pRSET QUEEN7mu R102A | addgene full sequence | sequence record 259977 | Addgene NGS Result
TAATACGACTCACTATAGGGAGACCACAACGGTTTCCCTCTAGAAATAATTTTGTTTAACTTTAAGAAGG
AGATATACATATGCGGGGTTCTCATCATCATCATCATCATGGTATGGCTAGCATGACTGGTGGACAGCAA
ATGGGTCGGGATCTGTACGACGATGACGATAAGGATCCGATGAAAACGATCCACGTGAGCGTCACTACTC
CTGATGGCCCGGTGTACGAAGACGATGTTGAAATGGTCAGCGTCAAAGCGAAAAGCGGCGAGCTCGGCAT
TTTGCCGGGGCACATTCCGCTTAAGGCCCCGCTCGAGATCAGCGCGGCCCGGCTGAAAAAAGGCGGCAAA
ACGCAATACATTGCCGTCAGCGGCGGCAATTTGGAAGTCCGCCCGGACAAAGTGACGATTAACGCTCAAG
CTGCTGAACGGGCGGAGGACATTGACGTCCTCCGCGCCAAAGCGGCGAAAGAGCGGGCGGAGGCGCGCCT
GCAAAGCCAGACCCGTTACAACAGCCACAACGTCTATATCATGGCCGACAAGCAGAAGAACGGCATCAAG
GTGAACTTCAAGATCCGCCACAACATCGAGGACGGCAGCGTGCAGCTCGCCGACCACTACCAGCAGAACA
CCCCCATCGGCGACGGCCCCGTGCTGCTGCCCGACAACCACTACCTGAGCACCCAGTCCAAGCTGAGCAA
AGACCCCAACGAGAAGCGCGATCACATGGTCCTGCTGGAGTTCGTGACCGCCGCCGGGATCACTCTCGGC
ATGGACGAGCTGTACAAGGGTGGCACCGGAGGGAGCATGGTGAGCAAGGGCGAGGAGCTGTTCACCGGGG
TGGTGCCCATCCTGGTCGAGCTGGACGGCGACGTAAACGGCCACAAGTTCAGCGTGTCCGGCGAGGGCGA
GGGCGATGCCACCTACGGCAAGCTGACCCTGAAGTTCATCTGCACCACCGGCAAGCTGCCCGTGCCCTGG
CCCACCCTCGTGACCACCCTGACCTACGGCGTGCAGTGCTTCAGCCGCTACCCCGACCACATGAAGCAGC
ACGACTTCTTCAAGTCCGCCATGCCCGAAGGCTACGTCCAGGAGCGCACCATCTTCTTCAAGGACGACGG
CAACTACAAGACCCGCGCCGAGGTGAAGTTCGAGGGCGACACCCTGGTGAACCGCATCGAGCTGAAGGGC
ATCGACTTCAAGGAGGACGGCAACATCCTGGGGCACAAGCTGGAGTACAACCTGGGTGACATCGACTTCA
AACGGGCCGAACTGGCGTTAAAACGCGCCATGAACCGTTTGAGCGTTGCGGAAATGAAGTGAATTCGAAG
CTTGATCCGGCTGCTAACAAAGCCCGAAAGGAAGCTGAGTTGGCTGCTGCCACCGCTGAGCAATAACTAG
CATAACCCCTTGGGGCCTCTAAACGGGTCTTGAGGGGTTTTTTGCTGAAAGGAGGAACTATATCCGGATC
TGGCGTAATAGCGAAGAGGCCCGCACCGATCGCCCTTCCCAACAGTTGCGCAGCCTGAATGGCGAATGGG
[124 nt withheld, positions 1541-1664]
C
[91 nt withheld, positions 1666-1756]
A
[49 nt withheld, positions 1758-1806]
CCTTTGACGTTGGAGTCCACGTTCTTT
[37 nt withheld, positions 1834-1870]
ACCCTATCTCGGTCTATTCTTTTGATTTATAAGGGATTTTGCCGATTTCGGCCTATTGGTTAAAAAATGA
GCTGATTTAACAAAAATTTAACGCGAATTTTAACAAAATATTAACGCTTACAATTTAGGTGGCACTTTTC
GGGGAAATGTGCGCGGAACCCCTATTTGTTTATTTTTCTAAATACATTCAAATATGTATCCGCTCATGAG
ACAATAACCCTGATAAATGCTTCAATAATATTGAAAAAGGAAGAGTATGAGTATTCAACATTTCCGTGTC
GCCCTTATTCCCTTTTTTGCGACATTTTGCCTTCCTGTTTTTGCTCACCCAGAAACGCTGGTGAAAGTAA
AAGATGCTGAAGATCAGTTGGGTGCACGAGTGGGTTACATCGAACTGGATCTCAACAGCGGTAAGATCCT
TGAGAGTTTTCGCCCCGAAGAACGTTTTCCAATGATGAGCACTTTTAAAGTTCTGCTATGTGGCGCGGTA
TTATCCCGTATTGACGCCGGGCAAGAGCAACTCGGTCGCCGCATACACTATTCTCAGAATGACTTGGTTG
AGTACTCACCAGTCACAGAAAAGCATCTTACGGATGGCATGACAGTAAGAGAATTATGCAGTGCTGCCAT
AACCATGAGTGATAACACTGCGGCCAACTTACTTCTGACAACGATCGGAGGACCGAAGGAGCTAACCGCT
TTTTTGCACAACATGGGGGATCATGTAACTCGCCTTGATCGTTGGGAACCGGAGCTGAATGAAGCCATAC
CAAACGACGAGCGTGACACCACGATGCCTGTAGCAATGGCAACAACGTTGCGCAAACTATTAACTGGCGA
ACTACTTACTCTAGCTTCCCGGCAACAATTAATAGACTGGATGGAGGCGGATAAAGTTGCAGGACCACTT
CTGCGCTCGGCCCTTCCGGCTGGCTGGTTTATTGCTGATAAATCTGGAGCCGGTGAGCGTGGGTCTCGCG
GTATCATTGCAGCACTGGGGCCAGATGGTAAGCCCTCCCGTATCGTAGTTATCTACACGACGGGGAGTCA
GGCAACTATGGATGAACGAAATAGACAGATCGCTGAGATAGGTGCCTCACTGATTAAGCATTGGTAACTG
TCAGACCAAGTTTACTCATATATACTTTAGATTGATTTAAAACTTCATTTTTAATTTAAAAGGATCTAGG
TGAAGATCCTTTTTGATAATCTCATGACCAAAATCCCTTAACGTGAGTTTTCGTTCCACTGAGCGTCAGA
CCCCGTAGAAAAGATCAAAGGATCTTCTTGAGATCCTTTTTTTCTGCGCGTAATCTGCTGCTTGCAAACA
AAAAAACCACCGCTACCAGCGGTGGTTTGTTTGCCGGATCAAGAGCTACCAACTCTTTTTCCGAAGGTAA
CTGGCTTCAGCAGAGCGCAGATACCAAATACTGTTCTTCTAGTGTAGCCGTAGTTAGGCCACCACTTCAA
GAACTCTGTAGCACCGCCTACATACCTCGCTCTGCTAATCCTGTTACCAGTGGCTGCTGCCAGTGGCGAT
AAGTCGTGTCTTACCGGGTTGGACTCAAGACGATAGTTACCGGATAAGGCGCAGCGGTCGGGCTGAACGG
GGGGTTCGTGCACACAGCCCAGCTTGGAGCGAACGACCTACACCGAACTGAGATACCTACAGCGTGAGCT
ATGAGAAAGCGCCACGCTTCCCGAAGGGAGAAAGGCGGACAGGTATCCGGTAAGCGGCAGGGTCGGAACA
GGAGAGCGCACGAGGGAGCTTCCAGGGGGAAACGCCTGGTATCTTTATAGTCCTGTCGGGTTTCGCCACC
TCTGACTTGAGCGTCGATTTTTGTGATGCTCGTCAGGGGGGCGGAGCCTATGGAAAAACGCCAGCAACGC
GGCCTTTTTACGGTTCCTGGCCTTTTGCTGGCCTTTTGCTCACATGTTCTTTCCTGCGTTATCCCCTGAT
TCTGTGGATAACCGTATTACCGCCTTTGAGTGAGCTGATACCGCTCGCCGCAGCCGAACGACCGAGCGCA
GCGAGTCAGTGAGCGAGGAAGCGGAAGAGCGCCCAATACGCAAACCGCCTCTCCCCGCGCGTTGGCCGAT
TCATTAATGCAGGATCTCGATCCCGCGAAAT
Features (pLannotate 1.2.2; 16 found; start..end, strand, type, name):
      1..19      +  promoter       T7 promoter: promoter for bacteriophage T7 RNA polymerase
     51..73      +  RBS            RBS: efficient ribosome binding site from bacteriophage T7 gene 10 (Olins and Rangwala, 1989)
     93..113     +  CDS            capTEV™ (fragment): composite tag for in vivo biotinylation, TEV protease cleavage, and 6xHis tagging
    114..146     +  CDS            T7 tag (gene 10 leader): leader peptide from bacteriophage T7 gene 10 promotes efficient translation in E. coli
    150..173     +  CDS            Xpress™ tag: Xpress™ epitope tag, including an enterokinase recognition and cleavage site
    180..500     +  CDS            atpC (fragment): ATPE_GEOKA - Experimental evidence at protein level: Swiss-Prot protein existence level 1. Produces ATP from ADP in the presence of a proton gradient across the membrane. From Geobacillus kaustophilus (strain HTA426).
    519..1241    +  CDS            cEGFP: cEGFP is a basic (constitutively fluorescent) green fluorescent protein published in 2008, derived from Aequorea victoria.
   1248..1319    +  CDS            atpC (fragment): ATPE_BACP3 - Experimental evidence at protein level: Swiss-Prot protein existence level 1. Produces ATP from ADP in the presence of a proton gradient across the membrane. From Bacillus sp. (strain PS3).
   1340..1389    +  CDS            SET1 (fragment): solubility-enhancement tag derived from T7 phage gene 10B
   1397..1444    +  terminator     T7 terminator: transcription terminator for bacteriophage T7 RNA polymerase
   1470..1536    +  CDS            lacZα (fragment): LacZα fragment of β-galactosidase; lacZ fragment
   1541..1969    +  rep_origin     f1 ori (sequence partly withheld): f1 bacteriophage origin of replication; arrow indicates direction of (+) strand synthesis
   2022..2126    +  promoter       AmpR promoter: bla
   2127..2987    +  CDS            AmpR: β-lactamase; bla; confers resistance to ampicillin, carbenicillin, and related antibiotics
   3158..3746    +  rep_origin     ori: high-copy-number ColE1/pMB1/pBR322/pUC origin of replication
   3929..3982    +  CDS            lacI (fragment): lac repressor; lacI; The lac repressor binds to the lac operator to inhibit transcription in E. coli. This inhibition can be relieved by adding lactose or isopropyl-β-D-thiogalactopyranoside (IPTG).
