[The description below was written by a language model from this plasmid's Addgene catalogue record and pLannotate feature annotations shown in this document.]
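Description:
pRSET QUEEN7mu R102A is a bacterial expression plasmid of about 4 kb built on the pRSET B backbone. It carries a synthetic insert encoding a point mutant (R102A) of QUEEN-7mu, one of the QUEEN family of genetically encoded fluorescent ATP indicator proteins. The plasmid replicates at high copy number in E. coli from a ColE1/pUC-type origin and is selected with ampicillin through the β-lactamase gene and its own promoter. An f1 phage origin is also present, which would allow production of single-stranded DNA. Short lacZα and lacI fragments in the annotation appear to be backbone remnants rather than functional genes.

Expression is driven by a T7 promoter followed by the strong T7 gene 10 ribosome binding site, and it ends at a T7 terminator, so protein production requires a host that supplies T7 RNA polymerase. The open reading frame begins with the usual pRSET N-terminal leader. This includes a short match that corresponds to the 6xHis portion of a composite tag, then the T7 gene 10 leader peptide and an Xpress epitope containing an enterokinase cleavage site, which together support affinity purification, detection and tag removal. The sensor itself consists of a circularly permuted EGFP inserted between two fragments of the bacterial F-type ATP synthase ε subunit (atpC), which match Geobacillus/Bacillus PS3 sequences. In this design, ATP binding to the ε subunit is expected to alter the fluorescence of the embedded fluorescent protein.

The record describes the construct only as a mutant of QUEEN-7mu and does not state the effect of the R102A substitution. The cloning sites are also not recorded. The plasmid is suited to recombinant production of the mutant indicator in E. coli for purification and characterisation, in connection with work on quantitative ATP imaging.
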