Addgene plasmid #129371: pRSET QUEEN7mu R102A
Purpose: mutant of QUEEN-7mu
Depositing lab: Yasushi Okada. Depositing organization: RIKEN Center for Biosystems Dynamics Research, Kobe. Publication: Live cell imaging of metabolic heterogeneity by quantitative fluorescent ATP indicator protein, QUEEN-37C. Yaginuma H, Okada Y. bioRxiv 2021.10.08.463131 10.1101/2021.10.08.463131.
Backbone
  Vector backbone: pRSET B
  Vector type: Bacterial Expression
Growth in bacteria
  Bacterial resistance: Ampicillin, 100 μg/mL
  Growth temperature: 37°C
  Growth strain: DH5alpha
  Copy number: High Copy
Gene/Insert
  Gene/Insert name: QUEEN7mu R102A
  Species: Synthetic
  Cloning method: Restriction Enzyme; 5′ cloning site Unknown (unknown if destroyed)
Terms and licenses: Academic/Nonprofit Terms; Industry Terms: Not Available to Industry
Depositor comments: Depositor Adm #1221 . Please visit https://www.biorxiv.org/content/10.1101/2021.10.08.463131v1 for bioRxiv preprint.
How to cite: pRSET QUEEN7mu R102A was a gift from Yasushi Okada (Addgene plasmid # 129371 ; http://n2t.net/addgene:129371 ; RRID:Addgene_129371)
